Addgene plasmid #210165: pRH3128
Purpose: Protein quality control substrate and associated control YIp ADE2-LEU2 pTDH3::ADE1-GFP::tADH1
Depositing lab: Randy Hampton. Depositing organization: University of California, San Diego (UCSD). Publication: Exploring the "misfolding problem" by systematic discovery and analysis of functional-but-degraded proteins. Flagg MP, Lam B, Lam DK, Le TM, Kao A, Slaiwa YI, Hampton RY. Mol Biol Cell. 2023 Dec 1;34(13):ar125. doi: 10.1091/mbc.E23-06-0248. Epub 2023 Sep 20. PubMed 37729018.
Backbone
  Vector backbone: pRH3022
  Vector type: Yeast Expression
Growth in bacteria
  Bacterial resistance: Ampicillin, 100 μg/mL
  Growth temperature: 37°C
  Growth strain: DH5alpha
  Copy number: High Copy
Gene/Insert
  Gene/Insert name: YIp ADE2-LEU2 pTDH3::ADE1-GFP::tADH1
  Species: S. cerevisiae (budding yeast)
  Entrez Gene: ADE2 (a.k.a. YOR128C)
  Cloning method: Gibson Cloning
Terms and licenses: Academic/Nonprofit Terms; Industry Terms: Not Available to Industry
How to cite: pRH3128 was a gift from Randy Hampton (Addgene plasmid # 210165 ; http://n2t.net/addgene:210165 ; RRID:Addgene_210165)
