[The description below was written by a language model from this plasmid's Addgene catalogue record and pLannotate feature annotations shown in this document.]
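Description:
pRH3128 is a yeast integrating plasmid (YIp) of about 10.1 kb, built on the pRH3022 backbone by Gibson cloning for expression in Saccharomyces cerevisiae. It is propagated in E. coli through a high-copy ColE1/pUC-type origin with ampicillin selection (AmpR under its own bla promoter). No yeast replication origin or centromere is annotated, consistent with the YIp designation: stable maintenance in yeast depends on integration into the genome. Two yeast markers are present, each with its native promoter: ADE2 and LEU2. The "ADE2-LEU2" naming suggests that these provide the homology for targeting and the auxotrophic selection, although the record does not spell out which locus is used for integration. Remnants of a pBluescript-type scaffold also appear, including an f1 origin, lacZα and lac promoter/operator elements, T3 and T7 promoters, MCS fragments, and short bom and rop fragments.

The payload is a single expression cassette in which the strong constitutive TDH3 (GAP) promoter drives the S. cerevisiae ADE1 coding sequence, followed downstream by GFP as a C-terminal tag, with the ADH1 terminator ending the transcript. ADE1 encodes an enzyme of the purine biosynthesis pathway, and the GFP fusion allows its steady-state abundance to be followed by fluorescence.

The catalogue purpose places the plasmid within a set of "protein quality control substrate and associated control" constructs, from work on proteins that remain functional yet are degraded. The record lists no mutation in ADE1, so this may be the wild-type control rather than a degraded variant, but this is not stated explicitly.
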