Features (pLannotate 1.2.2; 25 found; start..end, strand, type, name):
     26..669     +  promoter       GAP promoter: S. cerevisiae TDH3; promoter for glyceraldehyde-3-phosphate dehydrogenase
    675..719     +  misc_feature   MCS (fragment): pBluescript multiple cloning site
    720..1637    +  CDS            ADE1: PUR7_YEAST - Experimental evidence at protein level: Swiss-Prot protein existence level 1. From Saccharomyces cerevisiae (strain ATCC 204508 / S288c) (Baker's yeast).
   1665..2378    +  CDS            GFP: Aequoria victoria green fluorescent protein
   2399..2586    +  terminator     ADH1 terminator: S. cerevisiae ADH1; transcription terminator for the S. cerevisiae alcohol dehydrogenase 1 (ADH1) gene
   2591..2609    -  promoter       T7 promoter: promoter for bacteriophage T7 RNA polymerase
   2617..2772    +  CDS            lacZα (fragment): LacZα fragment of β-galactosidase; lacZ fragment
   2776..3204    +  rep_origin     f1 ori (sequence partly withheld): f1 bacteriophage origin of replication; arrow indicates direction of (+) strand synthesis
   3232..3283    -  misc_feature   bom (fragment): basis of mobility region from pBR322
   3439..5151    -  CDS            ADE2: PUR6_YEAST - Experimental evidence at protein level: Swiss-Prot protein existence level 1. From Saccharomyces cerevisiae (strain ATCC 204508 / S288c) (Baker's yeast).
   5152..5527    -  promoter       ADE2 promoter: S. cerevisiae ADE2
   5538..5651    +  rep_origin     f1 ori (fragment): f1 bacteriophage origin of replication; arrow indicates direction of (+) strand synthesis
   5652..5751    -  misc_feature   bom (fragment): basis of mobility region from pBR322
   5853..5888    -  CDS            rop (fragment): Rop protein, which maintains plasmids at low copy number; rop
   6201..7295    -  CDS            LEU2: 3-isopropylmalate dehydrogenase, required for leucine biosynthesis; S. cerevisiae LEU2; yeast auxotrophic marker
   7296..7703    -  promoter       LEU2 promoter: S. cerevisiae LEU2
   7871..7975    +  promoter       AmpR promoter: bla
   7976..8836    +  CDS            AmpR: β-lactamase; bla; confers resistance to ampicillin, carbenicillin, and related antibiotics
   9007..9595    +  rep_origin     ori: high-copy-number ColE1/pMB1/pBR322/pUC origin of replication
   9778..9870    +  CDS            lacI (fragment): lac repressor; lacI; The lac repressor binds to the lac operator to inhibit transcription in E. coli. This inhibition can be relieved by adding lactose or isopropyl-β-D-thiogalactopyranoside (IPTG).
   9883..9904    +  protein_bind   CAP binding site: CAP binding activates transcription in the presence of cAMP. E. coli catabolite activator protein
   9919..9949    +  promoter       lac promoter: promoter for the E. coli lac operon
   9957..9973    +  protein_bind   lac operator: The lac repressor binds to the lac operator to inhibit transcription in E. coli. This inhibition can be relieved by adding lactose or isopropyl-β-D-thiogalactopyranoside (IPTG). lac repressor encoded by lacI
  10018..10036   +  promoter       T3 promoter: promoter for bacteriophage T3 RNA polymerase
  10049..7       +  misc_feature   MCS (fragment) (across the origin): pBluescript multiple cloning site
>Addgene plasmid #210165 | pRH3128 | addgene full sequence | sequence record 431900 | Addgene NGS Result
GGCCGCTGCTTGGCGGTCGAGTTTATCATTATCAATACTGCCATTTCAAAGAATACGTAAATAATTAATA
GTAGTGATTTTCCTAACTTTATTTAGTCAAAAAATTAGCCTTTTAATTCTGCTGTAACCCGTACATGCCC
AAAATAGGGGGCGGGTTACACAGAATATATAACATCGTAGGTGTCTGGGTGAACAGTTTATTCCTGGCAT
CCACTAAATATAATGGAGCCCGCTTTTTAAGCTGGCATCCAGAAAAAAAAAGAATCCCAGCACCAAAATA
TTGTTTTCTTCACCAACCATCAGTTCATAGGTCCATTCTCTTAGCGCAACTACAGAGAACAGGGGCACAA
ACAGGCAAAAAACGGGCACAACCTCAATGGAGTGATGCAACCTGCCTGGAGTAAATGATGACACAAGGCA
ATTGACCCACGCATGTATCTATCTCATTTTCTTACACCTTCTATTACCTTCTGCTCTCTCTGATTTGGAA
AAAGCTGAAAAAAAAGGTTGAAACCAGTTCCCTGAAATTATTCCCCTACTTGACTAATAAGTATATAAAG
ACGGTAGGTATTGATTGTAATTCTGTAAATCTATTTCTTAAACTTCTTAAATTCTACTTTTATAGTTAGT
CTTTTTTTTAGTTTTAAAACACCAAGAACTTAGTTTCGACGGATCTGCAGGAATTCGATATCAAGCTTAT
CGATACCGTCGACCTCGAGATGTCAATTACGAAGACTGAACTGGACGGTATATTGCCATTGGTGGCCAGA
GGTAAAGTTAGAGACATATATGAGGTAGACGCTGGTACGTTGCTGTTTGTTGCTACGGATCGTATCTCTG
CATATGACGTTATTATGGAAAACAGCATTCCTGAAAAGGGGATCCTATTGACCAAACTGTCAGAGTTCTG
GTTCAAGTTCCTGTCCAACGATGTTCGTAATCATTTGGTCGACATCGCCCCAGGTAAGACTATTTTCGAT
TATCTACCTGCAAAATTGAGCGAACCAAAGTACAAAACGCAACTAGAAGACCGCTCTCTATTGGTTCACA
AACATAAACTAATTCCATTGGAAGTAATTGTCAGAGGCTACATCACCGGATCTGCTTGGAAAGAGTACGT
AAAAACAGGTACTGTGCATGGTTTGAAACAACCTCAAGGACTTAAAGAATCTCAAGAGTTCCCAGAACCA
ATCTTCACCCCATCGACCAAGGCTGAACAAGGTGAACATGACGAAAACATCTCTCCTGCCCAGGCCGCTG
AGCTGGTGGGTGAAGATTTGTCACGTAGAGTGGCAGAACTGGCTGTAAAACTGTACTCCAAGTGCAAAGA
TTATGCTAAGGAGAAGGGCATCATCATCGCAGACACTAAATTCGAATTCGGTATTGACGAAAAGACCAAT
GAAATTATTCTAGTGGACGAGGTGCTAACGCCAGACTCCTCTAGATTCTGGAACGGTGCCTCTTATAAGG
TAGGAGAATCCCAAGATTCTTACGATAAGCAATTTTTAAGAGACTGGCTTACTGCTAATAAGTTGAACGG
TGTTAACGGCGTCAAAATGCCCCAAGACATTGTCGACAGGACAAGGGCCAAATATATAGAGGCTTATGAA
ACATTGACAGGGTCTAAATGGTCTCACGGTCGACGGATCCCCGGGTTAATTAACAGTAAAGGAGAAGAAC
TTTTCACTGGAGTTGTCCCAATTCTTGTTGAATTAGATGGTGATGTTAATGGGCACAAATTTTCTGTCAG
TGGAGAGGGTGAAGGTGATGCAACATACGGAAAACTTACCCTTAAATTTATTTGCACTACTGGAAAACTA
CCTGTTCCATGGCCAACACTTGTCACTACTTTCACTTATGGTGTTCAATGCTTTTCAAGATACCCAGATC
ATATGAAACGGCATGACTTTTTCAAGAGTGCCATGCCCGAAGGTTATGTACAGGAAAGAACTATATTTTT
CAAAGATGACGGGAACTACAAGACACGTGCTGAAGTCAAGTTTGAAGGTGATACCCTTGTTAATAGAATC
GAGTTAAAAGGTATTGATTTTAAAGAAGATGGAAACATTCTTGGACACAAATTGGAATACAACTATAACT
CACACAATGTATACATCATGGCAGACAAACAAAAGAATGGAATCAAAGTTAACTTCAAAATTAGACACAA
CATTGAAGATGGAAGCGTTCAACTAGCAGACCATTATCAACAAAATACTCCAATTGGCGATGGCCCTGTC
CTTTTACCAGACAACCATTACCTGTCCACACAATCTGCCCTTTCGAAAGATCCCAACGAAAAGAGAGACC
ACATGGTCCTTCTTGAGTTTGTAACAGCTGCTGGGATTACACATGGCATGGATGAACTATACAAATAGGG
CGCGCCACTTCTAAATAAGCGAATTTCTTATGATTTATGATTTTTATTATTAAATAAGTTATAAAAAAAA
TAAGTGTATACAAATTTTAAAGTGACTCTTAGGTTTTAAAACGAAAATTCTTATTCTTGAGTAACTCTTT
CCTGTAGGTCAGGTTGCTTTCTCAGGTATAGTATGAGGTCGCTCTTATTGACCACACCTCTACCGGCAGC
CCTATAGTGAGTCGTATTACGCGCGCTCACTGGCCGTCGTTTTACAACGTCGTGACTGGGAAAACCCTGG
CGTTACCCAACTTAATCGCCTTGCAGCACATCCCCCTTTCGCCAGCTGGCGTAATAGCGAAGAGGCCCGC
ACCGATCGCCCTTCCCAACAGTTGCGCAGCCTGAATGGCGAATGG
[124 nt withheld, positions 2776-2899]
C
[91 nt withheld, positions 2901-2991]
A
[49 nt withheld, positions 2993-3041]
CCTTTGACGTTGGAGTCCACGTTCTTT
[37 nt withheld, positions 3069-3105]
ACCCTATCTCGGTCTATTCTTTTGATTTATAAGGGATTTTGCCGATTTCGGCCTATTGGTTAAAAAATGA
GCTGATTTAACAAAAATTTAACGCGAATTTTAACAAAATATTAACGCTTACAATTTCCTGATGCGGTATT
TTCTCCTTACGCATCTGTGCGGTATTTCACACCGCATAGATCTTATGTATGAAATTCTTAAAAAAGGACA
CCTGTAAGCGTTGATTTCTATGTATGAAGTCCACATTTGATGTAATCATAACAAAGCCTAAAAAATAGGT
ATATCATTTTATAATTATTTGCTGTACAAGTATATCAATAAACTTATATATTACTTGTTTTCTAGATAAG
CTTCGTAACCGACAGTTTCTAACTTTTGTGCTTTGACAAGAACTTCTTCTTCTTGCTTTAATAAAAACTG
TTCCATTTTCGTTGTATAACTTGAATCATAAGCGCCAAGCAGTCTGACAGCCAACAGCGCAGCGTTCGTA
CTATTATTAATAGCGACGGTAGCTACTGGAACACCTCTAGGCATTTGCACAATTGAATGTAAAGAATCTA
CTCCATCTAGACAAGAACCTTTTACGGGCACACCGATGACAGGAAGTGGTGTCATTGCAGCCACCATACC
TGGCAAGTGAGCAGCCCCACCAGCTCCAGCGATAATTGTTTTAATTCCACGCTTGCTTGCGGAAATAGCA
TATGCTGACATCCTATGTGGAGTTCTATGAGCAGAGACTATTGTCACTTCAAATGGAACGCCAAAATCTT
TTAAAACCGCACATGCGGCAGACATTACCGGCAAGTCAGAGTCTGATCCCATGATGATTCCAACCAATGG
TTTGACCATTGCTTCCAAGTCCAACTTTTGAGCGACAGAGATTTTGATTGGAATATCAGTTCTACCTGTA
ATGTAGTTCAGCCTTTGTTCACATTCCGCCATACTGGAGGCAATAATATTTATGTGACCTACTTTTCTGT
TAGGTCTAGACTCTTTTCCATATAAGTACACTGAGGAACCTGGAGTCGCCAATGCTCTTTCGCAAGTTTC
TAGCTCTTTATCTTTTGTATGTTTGTCTCCAAGAACATTTAGCATAATGGCGTTCGTTGTAATGGTGGAG
AAAGATGTGAAATTCTTTGGCATTGGCAAATCCAATATTGATCTCAAATGAGCTTCAAATTGAGAAGTGA
CGCAAGCATCAATGGTATAATGTCCAGAGTTGTGAGGCCTTGGGGCAATTTCGTTAATAAGCAATTCCCC
TGTTTCTAAATAGAACATTTCCACACCAAATATACCACAACCGGGAAAAGATTTGATTGCATTTTCTGCC
AACAACTTCGCCTTAAGTTGAACGGAGTCCGGAACTCTAGCAGGCGCATAACATAAGTCACAAATATTGT
CCTTGTGGATAGTCTCTACAATTGGGTAAGAAAACACTAAACCGTTAACAGACCTCACAATCATGACTGC
TAATTCTTTAGTAAATGGTGCCCATTTTTCGGCGTACAAAGGACGATCCTTCAGTACTTCCAAAGCTTCC
GGAATCATTTCCTTATTCTTTACAACGAAGTTACCTCTTCCATCGTATGCCAAAGTCCTCGACTTCAAGA
CGAATGGAAAACCCAAATCTCTTCCAACATTCAATAGGGACGTCTCACTGGCTTGTTCCACAGGAACACT
TTGGGTAACTGCTATACCATTTTTGATTAAATGCTCTTTTTGAATATATTTGTCTTGTATCAATCTGATT
GTTTCTGGAGAAGGGTAAATTTTTAATTTGGGATGTTTTACTTGAAGATTCTTTAGTGTAGGAACATCAA
CATGCTCAATCTCAATCGTTAGCACATCACATTTTTCAGCTAGTTTTTCGATATCAAGAGGATTGGAAAA
GGAGCCATTAACGTGGTCATTGGAGTTGCTTATTTGTTTGGCAGGAGAATTTTCAGCATCTAGTATTACC
GTCTTAATGTTGAGCCTGTTTGCTGCCTCAACAATCATACGTCCCAATTGTCCCCCTCCTAATATACCAA
CTGTTCTAGAATCCATACTTGATTGTTTTGTCCGATTTTCTTGTTTTTCTTGATTGTTATAGTAGGATGT
ACTTAGAAGAGAGATCCAACGATTTTACGCACCAATTTATACATGAAATGCTCCATAATATTGTCCATTT
AGTTCTTAATAAAAGGTCAGCAAGAGTCAATCACTTAGTATTACCCGGTTCGTAGCCATGCAACAAGAGT
CATTTGTCAGCATAGCTGTAATAATCAATCATGACGTAAGAAATGTATCATAATTAAAAGTTGTTAAAGA
TGTCAGTGTTATGTTGGTGTTACAAAATTCTCGGCTTCTCACTAATATTTAATATCTCTTAAATTTTATC
TGTCTTTGATTCTTTTAAGAAAAGTTATGTATTATTCAAGAATTAATTCAGATCTATTCTTTTGATTTAT
AAGGGATTTTGCCGATTTCGGCCTATTGGTTAAAAAATGAGCTGATTTAACAAAAATTTAACGCGAATTT
TAACAAAATATTAACGCTTACAATTTCCTGATGCGGTATTTTCTCCTTACGCATCTGTGCGGTATTTCAC
ACCGCATATGGTGCACTCTCAGTACAATCTGCTCTGATGCCGCATAGTTAAGCCAGCCCCGACACCCGCC
AACACCCGCTGACGCGCCCTGACGGGCTTGTCTGCTCCCGGCATCCGCTTACAGACAAGCTGTGACCGTC
TCCGGGAGCTGCATGTGTCAGAGGTTTTCACCGTCATCACCGAAACGCGCGAGACGAAAGGGCCTCGTGA
TACGCCTATTTTTATAGGTTAATGTCATGATCTTTTTGTGTGGTGCCCTCCTCCTTGTCAATATTAATGT
TAAAGTGCAATTCTTTTTCCTTATCACGTTGAGCCATTAGTATCAATTTGCTTACCTGTATTCCTTTACA
TCCTCCTTTTTCTCCTTCTTGATAAATGTATGTAGATTGCGTATATAGTTTCGTCTACCCTATGAACATA
TTCCATTTTGTAATTTCGTGTCGTTTCTATTATGAATTTCATTTATAAAGTTTATGTACAAATATCATAA
AAAAAGAGAATCTTTTTAAGCAAGGATTTTCTTAACTTCTTCGGCGACAGCATCACCGACTTCGGTGGTA
CTGTTGGAACCACCTAAATCACCAGTTCTGATACCTGCATCCAAAACCTTTTTAACTGCATCTTCAATGG
CCTTACCTTCTTCAGGCAAGTTCAATGACAATTTCAACATCATTGCAGCAGACAAGATAGTGGCGATAGG
GTTGACCTTATTCTTTGGCAAATCTGGAGCAGAACCGTGGCATGGTTCGTACAAACCAAATGCGGTGTTC
TTGTCTGGCAAAGAGGCCAAGGACGCAGATGGCAACAAACCCAAGGAACCTGGGATAACGGAGGCTTCAT
CGGAGATGATATCACCAAACATGTTGCTGGTGATTATAATACCATTTAGGTGGGTTGGGTTCTTAACTAG
GATCATGGCGGCAGAATCAATCAATTGATGTTGAACCTTCAATGTAGGGAATTCGTTCTTGATGGTTTCC
TCCACAGTTTTTCTCCATAATCTTGAAGAGGCCAAAACATTAGCTTTATCCAAGGACCAAATAGGCAATG
GTGGCTCATGTTGTAGGGCCATGAAAGCGGCCATTCTTGTGATTCTTTGCACTTCTGGAACGGTGTATTG
TTCACTATCCCAAGCGACACCATCACCATCGTCTTCCTTTCTCTTACCAAAGTAAATACCTCCCACTAAT
TCTCTGACAACAACGAAGTCAGTACCTTTAGCAAATTGTGGCTTGATTGGAGATAAGTCTAAAAGAGAGT
CGGATGCAAAGTTACATGGTCTTAAGTTGGCGTACAATTGAAGTTCTTTACGGATTTTTAGTAAACCTTG
TTCAGGTCTAACACTACCGGTACCCCATTTAGGACCACCCACAGCACCTAACAAAACGGCATCAGCCTTC
TTGGAGGCTTCCAGCGCCTCATCTGGAAGTGGAACACCTGTAGCATCGATAGCAGCACCACCAATTAAAT
GATTTTCGAAATCGAACTTGACATTGGAACGAACATCAGAAATAGCTTTAAGAACCTTAATGGCTTCGGC
TGTGATTTCTTGACCAACGTGGTCACCTGGCAAAACGACGATCTTCTTAGGGGCAGACATTAGAATGGTA
TATCCTTGAAATATATATATATATATTGCTGAAATGTAAAAGGTAAGAAAAGTTAGAAAGTAAGACGATT
GCTAACCACCTATTGGAAAAAACAATAGGTCCTTAAATAATATTGTCAACTTCAAGTATTGTGATGCAAG
CATTTAGTCATGAACGCTTCTCTATTCTATATGAAAAGCCGGTTCCGGCGCTCTCACCTTTCCTTTTTCT
CCCAATTTTTCAGTTGAAAAAGGTATATGCGTCAGGCGACCTCTGAAATTAACAAAAAATTTCCAGTCAT
CGAATTTGATTCTGTGCGATAGCGCCCCTGTGTGTTCTCGTTATGTTGAGGAAAAAAATAATGGTTGCTA
AGAGATTCGAACTCTTGCATCTTACGATACCTGAGTATTCCCACAGTTAACTGCGGTCAAGATATTTCTT
GAATCAGGCGCCTTAGACCGCTCGGCCAAACAACCAATTACTTGTTGAGAAATAGAGTATAATTATCCTA
TAAATATAACGTTTTTGAACACACATGAACAAGGAAGTACAGGAGACGTCAGGTGGCACTTTTCGGGGAA
ATGTGCGCGGAACCCCTATTTGTTTATTTTTCTAAATACATTCAAATATGTATCCGCTCATGAGACAATA
ACCCTGATAAATGCTTCAATAATATTGAAAAAGGAAGAGTATGAGTATTCAACATTTCCGTGTCGCCCTT
ATTCCCTTTTTTGCGGCATTTTGCCTTCCTGTTTTTGCTCACCCAGAAACGCTGGTGAAAGTAAAAGATG
CTGAAGATCAGTTGGGTGCACGAGTGGGTTACATCGAACTGGATCTCAACAGCGGTAAGATCCTTGAGAG
TTTTCGCCCCGAAGAACGTTTTCCAATGATGAGCACTTTTAAAGTTCTGCTATGTGGCGCGGTATTATCC
CGTATTGACGCCGGGCAAGAGCAACTCGGTCGCCGCATACACTATTCTCAGAATGACTTGGTTGAGTACT
CACCAGTCACAGAAAAGCATCTTACGGATGGCATGACAGTAAGAGAATTATGCAGTGCTGCCATAACCAT
GAGTGATAACACTGCGGCCAACTTACTTCTGACAACGATCGGAGGACCGAAGGAGCTAACCGCTTTTTTG
CACAACATGGGGGATCATGTAACTCGCCTTGATCGTTGGGAACCGGAGCTGAATGAAGCCATACCAAACG
ACGAGCGTGACACCACGATGCCTGTAGCAATGGCAACAACGTTGCGCAAACTATTAACTGGCGAACTACT
TACTCTAGCTTCCCGGCAACAATTAATAGACTGGATGGAGGCGGATAAAGTTGCAGGACCACTTCTGCGC
TCGGCCCTTCCGGCTGGCTGGTTTATTGCTGATAAATCTGGAGCCGGTGAGCGTGGGTCTCGCGGTATCA
TTGCAGCACTGGGGCCAGATGGTAAGCCCTCCCGTATCGTAGTTATCTACACGACGGGGAGTCAGGCAAC
TATGGATGAACGAAATAGACAGATCGCTGAGATAGGTGCCTCACTGATTAAGCATTGGTAACTGTCAGAC
CAAGTTTACTCATATATACTTTAGATTGATTTAAAACTTCATTTTTAATTTAAAAGGATCTAGGTGAAGA
TCCTTTTTGATAATCTCATGACCAAAATCCCTTAACGTGAGTTTTCGTTCCACTGAGCGTCAGACCCCGT
AGAAAAGATCAAAGGATCTTCTTGAGATCCTTTTTTTCTGCGCGTAATCTGCTGCTTGCAAACAAAAAAA
CCACCGCTACCAGCGGTGGTTTGTTTGCCGGATCAAGAGCTACCAACTCTTTTTCCGAAGGTAACTGGCT
TCAGCAGAGCGCAGATACCAAATACTGTTCTTCTAGTGTAGCCGTAGTTAGGCCACCACTTCAAGAACTC
TGTAGCACCGCCTACATACCTCGCTCTGCTAATCCTGTTACCAGTGGCTGCTGCCAGTGGCGATAAGTCG
TGTCTTACCGGGTTGGACTCAAGACGATAGTTACCGGATAAGGCGCAGCGGTCGGGCTGAACGGGGGGTT
CGTGCACACAGCCCAGCTTGGAGCGAACGACCTACACCGAACTGAGATACCTACAGCGTGAGCTATGAGA
AAGCGCCACGCTTCCCGAAGGGAGAAAGGCGGACAGGTATCCGGTAAGCGGCAGGGTCGGAACAGGAGAG
CGCACGAGGGAGCTTCCAGGGGGAAACGCCTGGTATCTTTATAGTCCTGTCGGGTTTCGCCACCTCTGAC
TTGAGCGTCGATTTTTGTGATGCTCGTCAGGGGGGCGGAGCCTATGGAAAAACGCCAGCAACGCGGCCTT
TTTACGGTTCCTGGCCTTTTGCTGGCCTTTTGCTCACATGTTCTTTCCTGCGTTATCCCCTGATTCTGTG
GATAACCGTATTACCGCCTTTGAGTGAGCTGATACCGCTCGCCGCAGCCGAACGACCGAGCGCAGCGAGT
CAGTGAGCGAGGAAGCGGAAGAGCGCCCAATACGCAAACCGCCTCTCCCCGCGCGTTGGCCGATTCATTA
ATGCAGCTGGCACGACAGGTTTCCCGACTGGAAAGCGGGCAGTGAGCGCAACGCAATTAATGTGAGTTAG
CTCACTCATTAGGCACCCCAGGCTTTACACTTTATGCTTCCGGCTCGTATGTTGTGTGGAATTGTGAGCG
GATAACAATTTCACACAGGAAACAGCTATGACCATGATTACGCCAAGCGCGCAATTAACCCTCACTAAAG
GGAACAAAAGCTGGAGCTCCACCGCGGTGGC
